>Addgene plasmid #226784 | pQE30-DARPin-E11 | addgene full sequence | sequence record 451265 | Addgene NGS Result
TTTAATGAATTCTGTGTGAAATTGTTATCCGCTCACAATTGAATCTATTATAATTGTTATCCGCTCACAA
AGCAAATAAATTTTTTATGATTTCTCGAGGTGAAGACGAAAGGGCCTCGTGATACGCCTATTTTTATAGG
TTAATGTCATGATAATAATGGTTTCTTAGACGTCAGGTGGCACTTTTCGGGGAAATGTGCGCGGAACCCC
TATTTGTTTATTTTTCTAAATACATTCAAATATGTATCCGCTCATGAGACAATAACCCTGATAAATGCTT
CAATAATATTGAAAAAGGAAGAGTATGAGTATTCAACATTTCCGTGTCGCCCTTATTCCCTTTTTTGCGG
CATTTTGCCTTCCTGTTTTTGCTCACCCAGAAACGCTGGTGAAAGTAAAAGATGCTGAAGATCAGTTGGG
TGCACGAGTGGGTTACATCGAACTGGATCTCAACAGCGGTAAGATCCTTGAGAGTTTTCGCCCCGAAGAA
CGTTTTCCAATGATGAGCACTTTTAAAGTTCTGCTATGTGGCGCGGTATTATCCCGTATTGACGCCGGGC
AAGAGCAACTCGGTCGCCGCATACACTATTCTCAGAATGACTTGGTTGAGTACTCACCAGTCACAGAAAA
GCATCTTACGGATGGCATGACAGTAAGAGAATTATGCAGTGCTGCCATAACCATGAGTGATAACACTGCG
GCCAACTTACTTCTGACAACGATCGGAGGACCGAAGGAGCTAACCGCTTTTTTGCACAACATGGGGGATC
ATGTAACTCGCCTTGATCGTTGGGAACCGGAGCTGAATGAAGCCATACCAAACGACGAGCGTGACACCAC
GATGCCTGTAGCAATGGCAACAACGTTGCGCAAACTATTAACTGGCGAACTACTTACTCTAGCTTCCCGG
CAACAATTAATAGACTGGATGGAGGCGGATAAAGTTGCAGGACCACTTCTGCGCTCGGCCCTTCCGGCTG
GCTGGTTTATTGCTGATAAATCTGGAGCCGGTGAGCGTGGGTCTCGCGGTATCATTGCAGCACTGGGGCC
AGATGGTAAGCCCTCCCGTATCGTAGTTATCTACACGACGGGGAGTCAGGCAACTATGGATGAACGAAAT
AGACAGATCGCTGAGATAGGTGCCTCACTGATTAAGCATTGGTAACTGTCAGACCAAGTTTACTCATATA
TACTTTAGATTGATTTAAAACTTCATTTTTAATTTAAAAGGATCTAGGTGAAGATCCTTTTTGATAATCT
CATGACCAAAATCCCTTAACGTGAGTTTTCGTTCCACTGAGCGTCAGACCCCGTAGAAAAGATCAAAGGA
TCTTCTTGAGATCCTTTTTTTCTGCGCGTAATCTGCTGCTTGCAAACAAAAAAACCACCGCTACCAGCGG
TGGTTTGTTTGCCGGATCAAGAGCTACCAACTCTTTTTCCGAAGGTAACTGGCTTCAGCAGAGCGCAGAT
ACCAAATACTGTCCTTCTAGTGTAGCCGTAGTTAGGCCACCACTTCAAGAACTCTGTAGCACCGCCTACA
TACCTCGCTCTGCTAATCCTGTTACCAGTGGCTGCTGCCAGTGGCGATAAGTCGTGTCTTACCGGGTTGG
ACTCAAGACGATAGTTACCGGATAAGGCGCAGCGGTCGGGCTGAACGGGGGGTTCGTGCACACAGCCCAG
CTTGGAGCGAACGACCTACACCGAACTGAGATACCTACAGCGTGAGCTATGAGAAAGCGCCACGCTTCCC
GAAGGGAGAAAGGCGGACAGGTATCCGGTAAGCGGCAGGGTCGGAACAGGAGAGCGCACGAGGGAGCTTC
CAGGGGGAAACGCCTGGTATCTTTATAGTCCTGTCGGGTTTCGCCACCTCTGACTTGAGCGTCGATTTTT
GTGATGCTCGTCAGGGGGGCGGAGCCTATGGAAAAACGCCAGCAACGCGGCCTTTTTACGGTTCCTGGCC
TTTTGCTGGCCTTTTGCTCACATGTTCTTTCCTGCGTTATCCCCTGATTCTGTGGATAACCGTATTACCG
CCTTTGAGTGAGCTGATACCGCTCGCCGCAGCCGAACGACCGAGCGCAGCGAGTCAGTGAGCGAGGAAGC
GGAAGAGCGCCTGATGCGGTATTTTCTCCTTACGCATCTGTGCGGTATTTCACACCGCATATGGTGCACT
CTCAGTACAATCTGCTCTGATGCCGCATAGTTAAGCCAGTATACACTCCGCTATCGCTACGTGACTGGGT
CATGGCTGCGCCCCGACACCCGCCAACACACGCTGACGCGCCCTGACGGGCTTGTCTGCTCCCGGCATCC
GCTTACAGACAAGCTGTGACCGTCTCCGGGAGCTGCATGTGTCAGAGGTTTTCACCGTCATCACCGAAAC
GCGCGAGGCAGCCCTAGGGAAGGCGAAGCGGCATGCATTTACGTTGACACCATCGAAAGGTGCAAAACCT
TTCGCGGTATGGCATGATAGCGCCCGGAAGAGAGTCAATTCAGGGTGGTGAATGTGAAACCAGTAACGTT
ATACGATGTCGCAGAGTATGCCGGTGTCTCTTATCAGACCGTTTCCCGCGTGGTGAACCAGGCCAGCCAC
GTTTCTGCGAAAACGCGGGAAAAAGTGGAAGCGGCGATGGCGGAGCTGAATTACATTCCCAACCGCGTGG
CACAACAACTGGCGGGCAAACAGTCGTTGCTGATTGGCGTTGCCACCTCCAGTCTGGCCCTGCACGCGCC
GTCGCAAATTGTCGCGGCGATTAAATCTCGCGCCGATCAACTGGGTGCCAGCGTGGTGGTGTCGATGGTA
GAACGAAGCGGCGTCGAAGCCTGTAAAGCGGCGGTGCACAATCTTCTCGCGCAACGCGTCAGTGGGCTGA
TCATTAACTATCCGCTGGATGACCAGGATGCCATTGCTGTGGAAGCTGCCTGCACTAATGTTCCGGCGTT
ATTTCTTGATGTCTCTGACCAGACACCCATCAACAGTATTATTTTCTCCCATGAAGACGGTACGCGACTG
GGCGTGGAGCATCTGGTCGCATTGGGTCACCAGCAAATCGCGCTGTTAGCGGGCCCATTAAGTTCTGTCT
CGGCGCGTCTGCGTCTGGCTGGCTGGCATAAATATCTCACTCGCAATCAAATTCAGCCGATAGCGGAACG
GGAAGGCGACTGGAGTGCCATGTCCGGTTTTCAACAAACCATGCAAATGCTGAATGAGGGCATCGTTCCC
ACTGCGATGCTGGTTGCCAACGATCAGATGGCGCTGGGCGCAATGCGCGCCATTACCGAGTCCGGGCTGC
GCGTTGGTGCGGATATCTCGGTAGTGGGATACGACGATACCGAAGACAGCTCATGTTATATCCCGCCGTT
AACCACCATCAAACAGGATTTTCGCCTGCTGGGGCAAACCAGCGTGGACCGCTTGCTACAACTCTCTCAG
GGCCAGGCGGTGAAGGGCAATCAGCTGTTGCCCGTCTCACTGGTGAAAAGAAAAACCACCCTGGCGCCCA
ATACGCAAACCGCCTCTCCCCGCGCGTTGGCCGATTCATTAATGCAGCTGGCACGACAGGTTTCCCGACT
GGAAAGCGGGCAGTGAGCGCAACGCAATTAATGTAAGTTAGCGCGAATTGTCGAGGGAAATCTCTAGAGC
GGCGGATTTGTCCTACTCAGGAGAGCGTTCACCGACAAACAACAGATAAAACGAAAGGCCCAGTCTTTCG
ACTGAGCCTTTCGTTTTATTTGATGCCTCAAACTAGAGAGTCATTACCCCAGGCGTTTAAGGGCACCAAT
AACTGCCTTAAAAAAATTACGCCCCGCCCTGCCACTCATCGCAGTACTGCTAGCTTGGATTCTCACCAAT
AAAAAACGCCCGGCGGCAACCGAGCGTTCTGAACAAATCCAGATGGAGTTCTGAGGTCATTACTGGATCT
ATCAACAGGAGTCCAAGCTCAGCCTATCATTACTTGTCGTCGTCATCCTTGTAGTCATTAAGCTTAGCAG
CTTTCTGCAGAACTTCAGCGATGTCCTCGTTACCGTTGTCGATGGCCAGGTCGAACGGAGTTTCACCCCA
CATGTCCTGAGCGTTAACGTCGGCGCCGTGCTTCAGCAGAACTTCAACGATTTCCAGGTGACCGTACAGA
GCAGCCAGGTGCAGCGGAGTCCAACCAGCATGGTCCTGAGCGTTAACGTCAGCGCCGGCCTTCAGCAGAA
CTTCAACGATTTCCAGGTGACCAACATGAGCAGCCAGGTGCAGCGGAGTGAAACCGTAATGGTCCCAAGC
GTTAACGTCAGCACCGGTTTTCAGCAGAACTTCAACGATTTCCAGGTGACCAGAGTCAGCAGCCAGGTGC
AGCGGAGTAACACCAGCTTCGTCAGTAGCGTTAACGTCAGCACCGTTTGCCATCAGGATACGAACTTCGT
CGTCCTGACCAGCACGAGCAGCTTCCAGCAGTTTCTTACCCAGGTCGGATCCGTGATGGTGATGGTGATG
GTGATGCGATCCTCTCATAGTTAATTTCTCCTC
Features (pLannotate 1.2.2; 15 found; start..end, strand, type, name):
     22..38      -  protein_bind   lac operator: The lac repressor binds to the lac operator to inhibit transcription in E. coli. This inhibition can be relieved by adding lactose or isopropyl-β-D-thiogalactopyranoside (IPTG). lac repressor encoded by lacI
     46..90      -  promoter       T5 promoter: bacteriophage T5 promoter for E. coli RNA polymerase, with embedded lac operator
    200..304     +  promoter       AmpR promoter: bla
    305..1165    +  CDS            AmpR: β-lactamase; bla; confers resistance to ampicillin, carbenicillin, and related antibiotics
   1336..1924    +  rep_origin     ori: high-copy-number ColE1/pMB1/pBR322/pUC origin of replication
   2110..2250    -  misc_feature   bom: basis of mobility region from pBR322
   2352..2392    -  CDS            rop (fragment): Rop protein, which maintains plasmids at low copy number; rop
   2426..2503    +  promoter       lacIq promoter: lacI (mutant); In the lacIq allele, a single base change in the promoter boosts expression of the lacI gene about 10-fold.
   2504..3586    +  CDS            lacI: lac repressor; lacI; The lac repressor binds to the lac operator to inhibit transcription in E. coli. This inhibition can be relieved by adding lactose or isopropyl-β-D-thiogalactopyranoside (IPTG).
   3646..3732    -  terminator     rrnB T1 terminator: Escherichia coli rrnB; transcription terminator T1 from the E. coli rrnB gene
   3797..3829    -  CDS            CmR (fragment): chloramphenicol acetyltransferase; cat; confers resistance to chloramphenicol
   3839..3933    -  terminator     lambda t0 terminator: transcription terminator from phage lambda
   3953..3976    -  CDS            3xFLAG (fragment): three tandem FLAG® epitope tags, followed by an enterokinase cleavage site
   4310..4447    -  CDS            MTPN (fragment): MTPN_BOVIN - Experimental evidence at protein level: Swiss-Prot protein existence level 1. Promotes dimerization of NF-kappa-B subunits and regulates NF-kappa-B transcription factor activity. Promotes growth of cardiomyocytes, but not cardiomyocyte proliferation. Promotes cardiac muscle hypertrophy. Plays a role in the regulation of the growth of actin filaments. Inhibits the activity of the F-actin-capping protein complex formed by the CAPZA1 and CAPZB heterodimer (By similarity). From Bos taurus (Bovine).
   4466..4486    -  CDS            7xHis: 6xHis affinity tag
