[The description below was written by a language model from this plasmid's Addgene catalogue record and pLannotate feature annotations shown in this document.]
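Description:
pQE30-DARPin-E11 is a 4.5 kb bacterial expression plasmid built on the pQE30 backbone for producing a designed ankyrin-repeat protein, DARPin E11, in E. coli. It replicates from a ColE1/pMB1-type origin and is selected with ampicillin through the bla (AmpR) gene and its own promoter. The backbone also retains the pBR322 bom region, a short rop remnant and a small fragment of the chloramphenicol acetyltransferase gene. These fragments are leftovers rather than functional markers. The catalogue lists copy number as unknown.

The expression cassette lies on the reverse strand across the sequence origin. A bacteriophage T5 promoter, recognised by the host RNA polymerase and paired with lac operator sequence, drives a 546 bp synthetic open reading frame. This frame begins with an N-terminal polyhistidine tag and ends with a C-terminal FLAG epitope, which the annotation software matched as a partial 3xFLAG. The software has no dedicated DARPin entry. It flags part of the coding region as a fragment of bovine myotrophin, most likely because myotrophin is itself an ankyrin-repeat protein, not because any bovine sequence is present. Transcription ends at the lambda t0 terminator, with an rrnB T1 terminator further downstream.

The plasmid also carries lacI under the lacIq promoter, so it supplies its own repressor. Expression is held off until IPTG is added.

The stated purpose is production of His-tagged DARPin E11 in E. coli. The His tag allows metal-affinity purification and the FLAG tag allows detection or capture. The associated publication describes a DARPin that targets LRRK2, a protein associated with Parkinson's disease, so the purified protein serves as a binding reagent for LRRK2 work.
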