Addgene plasmid #226784: pQE30-DARPin-E11
Purpose: Expression of His-tagged DARPin E11 in E. coli
Depositing lab: Sebastian Mathea. Depositing organization: Buchmann Institute for Molecular Life Sciences. Publication: A designed ankyrin-repeat protein that targets Parkinson's disease-associated LRRK2. Dederer V, Sanz Murillo M, Karasmanis EP, Hatch KS, Chatterjee D, Preuss F, Abdul Azeez KR, Nguyen LV, Galicia C, Dreier B, Pluckthun A, Versees W, Mathea S, Leschziner AE, Reck-Peterson SL, Knapp S. J Biol Chem. 2024 Jul;300(7):107469. doi: 10.1016/j.jbc.2024.107469. Epub 2024 Jun 12. PubMed 38876305.
Backbone
  Vector backbone: pQE30
  Vector type: Bacterial Expression
Growth in bacteria
  Bacterial resistance: Ampicillin, 100 μg/mL
  Growth temperature: 37°C
  Growth strain: DH5alpha
  Copy number: Unknown
Gene/Insert
  Gene/Insert name: DARPin E11
  Species: Synthetic
  Insert size (bp): 546
  Tag / fusion protein: His (N terminal on insert); FLAG (C terminal on insert)
Resource information
  A portion of this plasmid was derived from a plasmid made by: Andreas Plückthun (UZH)
Terms and licenses: Academic/Nonprofit Terms; Industry Terms: Not Available to Industry
How to cite: pQE30-DARPin-E11 was a gift from Sebastian Mathea (Addgene plasmid # 226784 ; http://n2t.net/addgene:226784 ; RRID:Addgene_226784)
