>Addgene plasmid #226784 | pQE30-DARPin-E11 | depositor partial sequence | sequence record 444704 | Insert sequence
ATGAGAGGATCGCATCACCATCACCATCACCATCACGGATCCGACCTGGGTAAGAAACTGCTGGAAGCTG
CTCGTGCTGGTCAGGACGACGAAGTTCGTATCCTGATGGCAAACGGTGCTGACGTTAACGCTACTGACGA
AGCTGGTGTTACTCCGCTGCACCTGGCTGCTGACTCTGGTCACCTGGAAATCGTTGAAGTTCTGCTGAAA
ACCGGTGCTGACGTTAACGCTTGGGACCATTACGGTTTCACTCCGCTGCACCTGGCTGCTCATGTTGGTC
ACCTGGAAATCGTTGAAGTTCTGCTGAAGGCCGGCGCTGACGTTAACGCTCAGGACCATGCTGGTTGGAC
TCCGCTGCACCTGGCTGCTCTGTACGGTCACCTGGAAATCGTTGAAGTTCTGCTGAAGCACGGCGCCGAC
GTTAACGCTCAGGACATGTGGGGTGAAACTCCGTTCGACCTGGCCATCGACAACGGTAACGAGGACATCG
CTGAAGTTCTGCAGAAAGCTGCTAAGCTTAATGACTACAAGGATGACGACGACAAG
